Addgene plasmid #121535: pSLQ1371-sgITGB4-1
Purpose: sgITGB4-1 sequence: GAGGCGCAGTCCTTATCCACA. Lentiviral mouse U6 (mU6) promoter-driven expression vector that coexpessed Puro-T2A-mCherry from a CMV promoter.
Depositing lab: Ovijit Chaudhuri & Stanley Qi. Depositing organization: Stanford University. Publication: Identification of cell context-dependent YAP-associated proteins reveals beta1 and beta4 integrin mediate YAP translocation independently of cell spreading. Lee JY, Dominguez AA, Nam S, Stowers RS, Qi LS, Chaudhuri O. Sci Rep. 2019 Nov 20;9(1):17188. doi: 10.1038/s41598-019-53659-4. PubMed 31748579.
Backbone
  Vector backbone: pSLQ1371
  Total vector size (bp): 8319
  Vector type: Mammalian Expression, Lentiviral, CRISPR
  Selectable markers: Puromycin
Growth in bacteria
  Bacterial resistance: Ampicillin, 100 μg/mL
  Growth temperature: 37°C
  Growth strain: NEB Stable
  Copy number: Unknown
Gene/Insert
  Gene/Insert name: sgITGB4-1
  Species: H. sapiens (human)
  Insert size (bp): 21
  Promoter: mouse U6
  Tag / fusion protein: mCherry (C terminal on backbone)
  Cloning method: Restriction Enzyme; 5′ cloning site BstXI (not destroyed); 3′ cloning site XhoI (not destroyed)
  Sequencing primers: 5′ GAGATCCAGTTTGGTTAGTACCGGG
Resource information
  A portion of this plasmid was derived from a plasmid made by: Antonia A. Dominguez and Lei S. Qi, Stanford University
Terms and licenses: Academic/Nonprofit Terms; Industry Terms: Not Available to Industry
How to cite: pSLQ1371-sgITGB4-1 was a gift from Ovijit Chaudhuri & Stanley Qi (Addgene plasmid # 121535 ; http://n2t.net/addgene:121535 ; RRID:Addgene_121535)
