[The description below was written by a language model from this plasmid's Addgene catalogue record and pLannotate feature annotations shown in this document.]
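Description:
pSLQ1371-sgITGB4-1 is an HIV-1-based lentiviral CRISPR guide RNA expression plasmid of about 8.3 kb, built on the pSLQ1371 backbone for delivery into mammalian cells. It is propagated in E. coli through a high-copy ColE1/pUC-type origin and an ampicillin resistance gene. The viral portion is laid out as a typical transfer vector. A CMV enhancer/promoter sits upstream of a truncated 5' LTR to drive genomic RNA production in packaging cells. This is followed by the Ψ packaging signal with a partial gag sequence, the Rev response element for nuclear export of unspliced RNA, and the cPPT/CTS element that aids nuclear import. A WPRE lies downstream of the cargo to enhance transcript expression, followed by the 3' LTR, which the annotation tool labels as a second truncated LTR.

The payload consists of two expression units. A mouse U6 promoter, stated in the catalogue entry but not called in the feature table, drives a 21-nt spacer targeting human ITGB4 (integrin β4). The spacer was cloned between BstXI and XhoI sites and is fused to a Streptococcus pyogenes Cas9 guide scaffold, annotated as a tracrRNA fragment. Downstream, an internal CMV promoter expresses puromycin N-acetyltransferase linked through a T2A peptide to mCherry, so transduced cells can be selected with puromycin and tracked or sorted by red fluorescence. Two loxP sites flank the sgRNA scaffold and the Puro-T2A-mCherry cassette, so Cre could in principle act on this region, although the record does not describe such a use.

The plasmid encodes no Cas9, so a Cas9 or dCas9 effector must be supplied separately; the record does not specify which one. The associated study examined β1 and β4 integrins in YAP translocation, consistent with use of this guide to perturb ITGB4.
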