Features (pLannotate 1.2.2; 24 found; start..end, strand, type, name):
     31..83      -  misc_feature   bom (fragment): basis of mobility region from pBR322
    238..617     +  enhancer       CMV enhancer: human cytomegalovirus immediate early enhancer
    618..817     +  promoter       CMV promoter: human cytomegalovirus (CMV) immediate early promoter
    835..1015    +  LTR            5' LTR (truncated): truncated 5' long terminal repeat (LTR) from HIV-1
   1062..1187    +  misc_feature   HIV-1 Ψ: packaging signal of human immunodeficiency virus type 1
   1171..1509    +  CDS            HIV-1 gag (fragment): gag protein from human immunodeficiency virus 1; gag
   1684..1917    +  misc_feature   RRE: The Rev response element (RRE) of HIV-1 allows for Rev-dependent mRNA export from the nucleus to the cytoplasm.
   2294..2394    +  CDS            Rev (fragment): human immunodeficiency virus 1 (HIV-1) Rev protein; rev; enhances nuclear export of unspliced and incompletely spliced viral mRNAs
   2444..2561    +  misc_feature   cPPT/CTS: central polypurine tract and central termination sequence of HIV-1
   2814..2847    +  protein_bind   loxP: Cre-mediated recombination occurs in the 8-bp core sequence (GCATACAT). Cre recombinase
   2973..3040    +  misc_RNA       tracrRNA (fragment): trans-activating CRISPR RNA for the Streptococcus pyogenes CRISPR/Cas9 system
   3165..3468    +  enhancer       CMV enhancer: human cytomegalovirus immediate early enhancer
   3469..3672    +  promoter       CMV promoter: human cytomegalovirus (CMV) immediate early promoter
   3706..4302    +  CDS            PuroR: puromycin N-acetyltransferase; pac from Streptomyces alboniger; confers resistance to puromycin
   4378..5085    +  CDS            mCherry: mCherry is a basic (constitutively fluorescent) red fluorescent protein published in 2004, derived from Discosoma sp.. It is reported to be a very rapidly-maturing monomer with low acid sensitivity.
   5108..5141    +  protein_bind   loxP: Cre-mediated recombination occurs in the 8-bp core sequence (GCATACAT). Cre recombinase
   5174..5197    +  misc_feature   MCS (fragment): pBluescript multiple cloning site
   5197..5785    +  misc_feature   WPRE: woodchuck hepatitis virus posttranscriptional regulatory element
   5786..5805    +  misc_feature   MCS (fragment): pBluescript multiple cloning site
   5807..6307    +  CDS            nef (fragment): NEF_HV1LA - Experimental evidence at protein level: Swiss-Prot protein existence level 1. Extracellular Nef protein targets CD4(+) T-lymphocytes for apoptosis by interacting with CXCR4 surface receptors. From Human immunodeficiency virus type 1 group M subtype B (isolate Lai) (HIV-1).
   6314..6494    +  LTR            5' LTR (truncated): truncated 5' long terminal repeat (LTR) from HIV-1
   6556..7144    -  rep_origin     ori: high-copy-number ColE1/pMB1/pBR322/pUC origin of replication
   7315..8175    -  CDS            AmpR: β-lactamase; bla; confers resistance to ampicillin, carbenicillin, and related antibiotics
   8176..8280    -  promoter       AmpR promoter: bla
>Addgene plasmid #121535 | pSLQ1371-sgITGB4-1 | addgene full sequence | sequence record 234686 | Addgene NGS Result
GTCGACGGATCGGGAGATCTCCCGATCCCCTATGGTGCACTCTCAGTACAATCTGCTCTGATGCCGCATA
GTTAAGCCAGTATCTGCTCCCTGCTTGTGTGTTGGAGGTCGCTGAGTAGTGCGCGAGCAAAATTTAAGCT
ACAACAAGGCAAGGCTTGACCGACAATTGCATGAAGAATCTGCTTAGGGTTAGGCGTTTTGCGCTGCTTC
GCGATGTACGGGCCAGATATACGCGTTGACATTGATTATTGACTAGTTATTAATAGTAATCAATTACGGG
GTCATTAGTTCATAGCCCATATATGGAGTTCCGCGTTACATAACTTACGGTAAATGGCCCGCCTGGCTGA
CCGCCCAACGACCCCCGCCCATTGACGTCAATAATGACGTATGTTCCCATAGTAACGCCAATAGGGACTT
TCCATTGACGTCAATGGGTGGAGTATTTACGGTAAACTGCCCACTTGGCAGTACATCAAGTGTATCATAT
GCCAAGTACGCCCCCTATTGACGTCAATGACGGTAAATGGCCCGCCTGGCATTATGCCCAGTACATGACC
TTATGGGACTTTCCTACTTGGCAGTACATCTACGTATTAGTCATCGCTATTACCATGGTGATGCGGTTTT
GGCAGTACATCAATGGGCGTGGATAGCGGTTTGACTCACGGGGATTTCCAAGTCTCCACCCCATTGACGT
CAATGGGAGTTTGTTTTGGCACCAAAATCAACGGGACTTTCCAAAATGTCGTAACAACTCCGCCCCATTG
ACGCAAATGGGCGGTAGGCGTGTACGGTGGGAGGTCTATATAAGCAGCGCGTTTTGCCTGTACTGGGTCT
CTCTGGTTAGACCAGATCTGAGCCTGGGAGCTCTCTGGCTAACTAGGGAACCCACTGCTTAAGCCTCAAT
AAAGCTTGCCTTGAGTGCTTCAAGTAGTGTGTGCCCGTCTGTTGTGTGACTCTGGTAACTAGAGATCCCT
CAGACCCTTTTAGTCAGTGTGGAAAATCTCTAGCAGTGGCGCCCGAACAGGGACTTGAAAGCGAAAGGGA
AACCAGAGGAGCTCTCTCGACGCAGGACTCGGCTTGCTGAAGCGCGCACGGCAAGAGGCGAGGGGCGGCG
ACTGGTGAGTACGCCAAAAATTTTGACTAGCGGAGGCTAGAAGGAGAGAGATGGGTGCGAGAGCGTCAGT
ATTAAGCGGGGGAGAATTAGATCGCGATGGGAAAAAATTCGGTTAAGGCCAGGGGGAAAGAAAAAATATA
AATTAAAACATATAGTATGGGCAAGCAGGGAGCTAGAACGATTCGCAGTTAATCCTGGCCTGTTAGAAAC
ATCAGAAGGCTGTAGACAAATACTGGGACAGCTACAACCATCCCTTCAGACAGGATCAGAAGAACTTAGA
TCATTATATAATACAGTAGCAACCCTCTATTGTGTGCATCAAAGGATAGAGATAAAAGACACCAAGGAAG
CTTTAGACAAGATAGAGGAAGAGCAAAACAAAAGTAAGACCACCGCACAGCAAGCGGCCGGCCGCTGATC
TTCAGACCTGGAGGAGGAGATATGAGGGACAATTGGAGAAGTGAATTATATAAATATAAAGTAGTAAAAA
TTGAACCATTAGGAGTAGCACCCACCAAGGCAAAGAGAAGAGTGGTGCAGAGAGAAAAAAGAGCAGTGGG
AATAGGAGCTTTGTTCCTTGGGTTCTTGGGAGCAGCAGGAAGCACTATGGGCGCAGCGTCAATGACGCTG
ACGGTACAGGCCAGACAATTATTGTCTGGTATAGTGCAGCAGCAGAACAATTTGCTGAGGGCTATTGAGG
CGCAACAGCATCTGTTGCAACTCACAGTCTGGGGCATCAAGCAGCTCCAGGCAAGAATCCTGGCTGTGGA
AAGATACCTAAAGGATCAACAGCTCCTGGGGATTTGGGGTTGCTCTGGAAAACTCATTTGCACCACTGCT
GTGCCTTGGAATGCTAGTTGGAGTAATAAATCTCTGGAACAGATTTGGAATCACACGACCTGGATGGAGT
GGGACAGAGAAATTAACAATTACACAAGCTTAATACACTCCTTAATTGAAGAATCGCAAAACCAGCAAGA
AAAGAATGAACAAGAATTATTGGAATTAGATAAATGGGCAAGTTTGTGGAATTGGTTTAACATAACAAAT
TGGCTGTGGTATATAAAATTATTCATAATGATAGTAGGAGGCTTGGTAGGTTTAAGAATAGTTTTTGCTG
TACTTTCTATAGTGAATAGAGTTAGGCAGGGATATTCACCATTATCGTTTCAGACCCACCTCCCAACCCC
GAGGGGACCCGACAGGCCCGAAGGAATAGAAGAAGAAGGTGGAGAGAGAGACAGAGACAGATCCATTCGA
TTAGTGAACGGATCGGCACTGCGTGCGCCAATTCTGCAGACAAATGGCAGTATTCATCCACAATTTTAAA
AGAAAAGGGGGGATTGGGGGGTACAGTGCAGGGGAAAGAATAGTAGACATAATAGCAACAGACATACAAA
CTAAAGAATTACAAAAACAAATTACAAAAATTCAAAATTTTCGGGTTTATTACAGGGACAGCAGAGATCC
AGTTTGGTTAGTACCGGGCCCGCTCTAGAGATCCGACGCGCCATCTCTAGGCCCGCGCCGGCCCCCTCGC
ACGGACTTGTGGGAGAAGCTCGGCTACTCCCCTGCCCCGGTTAATTTGCATATAATATTTCCTAGTAACT
ATAGAGGCTTAATGTGCGATAAAAGACAGATAATCTGTTCTTTTTAATACTAGCTACATTTTACATGATA
GGCTTGGATTTCTATAACTTCGTATAGCATACATTATACGAAGTTATAAACAGCACAAAAGGAAACTCAC
CCTAACTGTAAAGTAATTGTGTGTTTTGAGACTATAAGTATCCCTTGGAGAACCACCTTGTTGGAGGCGC
AGTCCTTATCCACAGTTTAAGAGCTATGCTGGAAACAGCATAGCAAGTTTAAATAAGGCTAGTCCGTTAT
CAACTTGAAAAAGTGGCACCGAGTCGGTGCTTTTTTTCTCGAGTACTAGGATCCATTAGGCGGCCGCGTG
GATAACCGTATTACCGCCATGCATTAGTTATTAATAGTAATCAATTACGGGGTCATTAGTTCATAGCCCA
TATATGGAGTTCCGCGTTACATAACTTACGGTAAATGGCCCGCCTGGCTGACCGCCCAACGACCCCCGCC
CATTGACGTCAATAATGACGTATGTTCCCATAGTAACGCCAATAGGGACTTTCCATTGACGTCAATGGGT
GGAGTATTTACGGTAAACTGCCCACTTGGCAGTACATCAAGTGTATCATATGCCAAGTACGCCCCCTATT
GACGTCAATGACGGTAAATGGCCCGCCTGGCATTATGCCCAGTACATGACCTTATGGGACTTTCCTACTT
GGCAGTACATCTACGTATTAGTCATCGCTATTACCATGGTGATGCGGTTTTGGCAGTACATCAATGGGCG
TGGATAGCGGTTTGACTCACGGGGATTTCCAAGTCTCCACCCCATTGACGTCAATGGGAGTTTGTTTTGG
CACCAAAATCAACGGGACTTTCCAAAATGTCGTAACAACTCCGCCCCATTGACGCAAATGGGCGGTAGGC
GTGTACGGTGGGAGGTCTATATAAGCAGAGCTGGTTTAGTGAACCGTCAGATCCGCTAGCCCACCATGAC
CGAGTACAAGCCCACGGTGCGCCTCGCCACCCGCGACGACGTCCCCCGGGCCGTACGCACCCTCGCCGCC
GCGTTCGCCGACTACCCCGCCACGCGCCACACCGTCGACCCGGACCGCCACATCGAGCGGGTCACCGAGC
TGCAAGAACTCTTCCTCACGCGCGTCGGGCTCGACATCGGCAAGGTGTGGGTCGCGGACGACGGCGCCGC
GGTGGCGGTCTGGACCACGCCGGAGAGCGTCGAAGCGGGGGCGGTGTTCGCCGAGATCGGCCCGCGCATG
GCCGAGTTGAGCGGTTCCCGGCTGGCCGCGCAGCAACAGATGGAAGGCCTCCTGGCGCCGCACCGGCCCA
AGGAGCCCGCGTGGTTCCTGGCCACCGTCGGCGTCTCGCCCGACCACCAGGGCAAGGGTCTGGGCAGCGC
CGTCGTGCTCCCCGGAGTGGAGGCGGCCGAGCGCGCCGGGGTGCCCGCCTTCCTGGAGACCTCCGCGCCC
CGCAACCTCCCCTTCTACGAGCGGCTCGGCTTCACCGTCACCGCCGACGTCGAGGTGCCCGAAGGACCGC
GCACCTGGTGCATGACCCGCAAGCCCGGTGCCGGATCGGGAGAGGGCAGAGGAAGTCTGCTAACATGCGG
TGACGTCGAGGAGAATCCTGGCCCACCGGTCGCCACCATGGTGAGCAAGGGCGAGGAGGATAACATGGCC
ATCATCAAGGAGTTCATGCGCTTCAAGGTGCACATGGAGGGCTCCGTGAACGGCCACGAGTTCGAGATCG
AGGGCGAGGGCGAGGGCCGCCCCTACGAGGGCACCCAGACCGCCAAGCTGAAGGTGACCAAGGGTGGCCC
CCTGCCCTTCGCCTGGGACATCCTGTCCCCTCAGTTCATGTACGGCTCCAAGGCCTACGTGAAGCACCCC
GCCGACATCCCCGACTACTTGAAGCTGTCCTTCCCCGAGGGCTTCAAGTGGGAGCGCGTGATGAACTTCG
AGGACGGCGGCGTGGTGACCGTGACCCAGGACTCCTCCCTGCAGGACGGCGAGTTCATCTACAAGGTGAA
GCTGCGCGGCACCAACTTCCCCTCCGACGGCCCCGTAATGCAGAAGAAGACCATGGGCTGGGAGGCCTCC
TCCGAGCGGATGTACCCCGAGGACGGCGCCCTGAAGGGCGAGATCAAGCAGAGGCTGAAGCTGAAGGACG
GCGGCCACTACGACGCTGAGGTCAAGACCACCTACAAGGCCAAGAAGCCCGTGCAGCTGCCCGGCGCCTA
CAACGTCAACATCAAGTTGGACATCACCTCCCACAACGAGGACTACACCATCGTGGAACAGTACGAACGC
GCCGAGGGCCGCCACTCCACCGGCGGCATGGACGAGCTGTACAAGTAAGAATTCGTCGAGGGACCTAATA
ACTTCGTATAGCATACATTATACGAAGTTATACATGTTTAAGGGTTCCGGTTCCACTAGGTACAATTCGA
TATCAAGCTTATCGATAATCAACCTCTGGATTACAAAATTTGTGAAAGATTGACTGGTATTCTTAACTAT
GTTGCTCCTTTTACGCTATGTGGATACGCTGCTTTAATGCCTTTGTATCATGCTATTGCTTCCCGTATGG
CTTTCATTTTCTCCTCCTTGTATAAATCCTGGTTGCTGTCTCTTTATGAGGAGTTGTGGCCCGTTGTCAG
GCAACGTGGCGTGGTGTGCACTGTGTTTGCTGACGCAACCCCCACTGGTTGGGGCATTGCCACCACCTGT
CAGCTCCTTTCCGGGACTTTCGCTTTCCCCCTCCCTATTGCCACGGCGGAACTCATCGCCGCCTGCCTTG
CCCGCTGCTGGACAGGGGCTCGGCTGTTGGGCACTGACAATTCCGTGGTGTTGTCGGGGAAATCATCGTC
CTTTCCTTGGCTGCTCGCCTGTGTTGCCACCTGGATTCTGCGCGGGACGTCCTTCTGCTACGTCCCTTCG
GCCCTCAATCCAGCGGACCTTCCTTCCCGCGGCCTGCTGCCGGCTCTGCGGCCTCTTCCGCGTCTTCGCC
TTCGCCCTCAGACGAGTCGGATCTCCCTTTGGGCCGCCTCCCCGCATCGATACCGTCGACCTCGATCGAG
ACCTAGAAAAACATGGAGCAATCACAAGTAGCAATACAGCAGCTACCAATGCTGATTGTGCCTGGCTAGA
AGCACAAGAGGAGGAGGAGGTGGGTTTTCCAGTCACACCTCAGGTACCTTTAAGACCAATGACTTACAAG
GCAGCTGTAGATCTTAGCCACTTTTTAAAAGAAAAGGGGGGACTGGAAGGGCTAATTCACTCCCAACGAA
GACAAGATATCCTTGATCTGTGGATCTACCACACACAAGGCTACTTCCCTGATTGGCAGAACTACACACC
AGGGCCAGGGATCAGATATCCACTGACCTTTGGATGGTGCTACAAGCTAGTACCAGTTGAGCAAGAGAAG
GTAGAAGAAGCCAATGAAGGAGAGAACACCCGCTTGTTACACCCTGTGAGCCTGCATGGGATGGATGACC
CGGAGAGAGAAGTATTAGAGTGGAGGTTTGACAGCCGCCTAGCATTTCATCACATGGCCCGAGAGCTGCA
TCCGGACTGTACTGGGTCTCTCTGGTTAGACCAGATCTGAGCCTGGGAGCTCTCTGGCTAACTAGGGAAC
CCACTGCTTAAGCCTCAATAAAGCTTGCCTTGAGTGCTTCAAGTAGTGTGTGCCCGTCTGTTGTGTGACT
CTGGTAACTAGAGATCCCTCAGACCCTTTTAGTCAGTGTGGAAAATCTCTAGCAGCATGTGAGCAAAAGG
CCAGCAAAAGGCCAGGAACCGTAAAAAGGCCGCGTTGCTGGCGTTTTTCCATAGGCTCCGCCCCCCTGAC
GAGCATCACAAAAATCGACGCTCAAGTCAGAGGTGGCGAAACCCGACAGGACTATAAAGATACCAGGCGT
TTCCCCCTGGAAGCTCCCTCGTGCGCTCTCCTGTTCCGACCCTGCCGCTTACCGGATACCTGTCCGCCTT
TCTCCCTTCGGGAAGCGTGGCGCTTTCTCATAGCTCACGCTGTAGGTATCTCAGTTCGGTGTAGGTCGTT
CGCTCCAAGCTGGGCTGTGTGCACGAACCCCCCGTTCAGCCCGACCGCTGCGCCTTATCCGGTAACTATC
GTCTTGAGTCCAACCCGGTAAGACACGACTTATCGCCACTGGCAGCAGCCACTGGTAACAGGATTAGCAG
AGCGAGGTATGTAGGCGGTGCTACAGAGTTCTTGAAGTGGTGGCCTAACTACGGCTACACTAGAAGAACA
GTATTTGGTATCTGCGCTCTGCTGAAGCCAGTTACCTTCGGAAAAAGAGTTGGTAGCTCTTGATCCGGCA
AACAAACCACCGCTGGTAGCGGTGGTTTTTTTGTTTGCAAGCAGCAGATTACGCGCAGAAAAAAAGGATC
TCAAGAAGATCCTTTGATCTTTTCTACGGGGTCTGACGCTCAGTGGAACGAAAACTCACGTTAAGGGATT
TTGGTCATGAGATTATCAAAAAGGATCTTCACCTAGATCCTTTTAAATTAAAAATGAAGTTTTAAATCAA
TCTAAAGTATATATGAGTAAACTTGGTCTGACAGTTACCAATGCTTAATCAGTGAGGCACCTATCTCAGC
GATCTGTCTATTTCGTTCATCCATAGTTGCCTGACTCCCCGTCGTGTAGATAACTACGATACGGGAGGGC
TTACCATCTGGCCCCAGTGCTGCAATGATACCGCGAGACCCACGCTCACCGGCTCCAGATTTATCAGCAA
TAAACCAGCCAGCCGGAAGGGCCGAGCGCAGAAGTGGTCCTGCAACTTTATCCGCCTCCATCCAGTCTAT
TAATTGTTGCCGGGAAGCTAGAGTAAGTAGTTCGCCAGTTAATAGTTTGCGCAACGTTGTTGCCATTGCT
ACAGGCATCGTGGTGTCACGCTCGTCGTTTGGTATGGCTTCATTCAGCTCCGGTTCCCAACGATCAAGGC
GAGTTACATGATCCCCCATGTTGTGCAAAAAAGCGGTTAGCTCCTTCGGTCCTCCGATCGTTGTCAGAAG
TAAGTTGGCCGCAGTGTTATCACTCATGGTTATGGCAGCACTGCATAATTCTCTTACTGTCATGCCATCC
GTAAGATGCTTTTCTGTGACTGGTGAGTACTCAACCAAGTCATTCTGAGAATAGTGTATGCGGCGACCGA
GTTGCTCTTGCCCGGCGTCAATACGGGATAATACCGCGCCACATAGCAGAACTTTAAAAGTGCTCATCAT
TGGAAAACGTTCTTCGGGGCGAAAACTCTCAAGGATCTTACCGCTGTTGAGATCCAGTTCGATGTAACCC
ACTCGTGCACCCAACTGATCTTCAGCATCTTTTACTTTCACCAGCGTTTCTGGGTGAGCAAAAACAGGAA
GGCAAAATGCCGCAAAAAAGGGAATAAGGGCGACACGGAAATGTTGAATACTCATACTCTTCCTTTTTCA
ATATTATTGAAGCATTTATCAGGGTTATTGTCTCATGAGCGGATACATATTTGAATGTATTTAGAAAAAT
AAACAAATAGGGGTTCCGCGCACATTTCCCCGAAAAGTGCCACCTGAC
